>Addgene plasmid #230837 | pGH907 | addgene full sequence | sequence record 458483 | Addgene NGS Result
GTCGACGGATCGGGAGATCTCCCGATCCCCTATGGTGCACTCTCAGTACAATCTGCTCTGATGCCGCATA
GTTAAGCCAGTATCTGCTCCCTGCTTGTGTGTTGGAGGTCGCTGAGTAGTGCGCGAGCAAAATTTAAGCT
ACAACAAGGCAAGGCTTGACCGACAATTGCATGAAGAATCTGCTTAGGGTTAGGCGTTTTGCGCTGCTTC
GCGATGTACGGGCCAGATATACGCGTTGACATTGATTATTGACTAGTTATTAATAGTAATCAATTACGGG
GTCATTAGTTCATAGCCCATATATGGAGTTCCGCGTTACATAACTTACGGTAAATGGCCCGCCTGGCTGA
CCGCCCAACGACCCCCGCCCATTGACGTCAATAATGACGTATGTTCCCATAGTAACGCCAATAGGGACTT
TCCATTGACGTCAATGGGTGGAGTATTTACGGTAAACTGCCCACTTGGCAGTACATCAAGTGTATCATAT
GCCAAGTACGCCCCCTATTGACGTCAATGACGGTAAATGGCCCGCCTGGCATTATGCCCAGTACATGACC
TTATGGGACTTTCCTACTTGGCAGTACATCTACGTATTAGTCATCGCTATTACCATGGTGATGCGGTTTT
GGCAGTACATCAATGGGCGTGGATAGCGGTTTGACTCACGGGGATTTCCAAGTCTCCACCCCATTGACGT
CAATGGGAGTTTGTTTTGGCACCAAAATCAACGGGACTTTCCAAAATGTCGTAACAACTCCGCCCCATTG
ACGCAAATGGGCGGTAGGCGTGTACGGTGGGAGGTCTATATAAGCAGCGCGTTTTGCCTGTACTGGGTCT
CTCTGGTTAGACCAGATCTGAGCCTGGGAGCTCTCTGGCTAACTAGGGAACCCACTGCTTAAGCCTCAAT
AAAGCTTGCCTTGAGTGCTTCAAGTAGTGTGTGCCCGTCTGTTGTGTGACTCTGGTAACTAGAGATCCCT
CAGACCCTTTTAGTCAGTGTGGAAAATCTCTAGCAGTGGCGCCCGAACAGGGACTTGAAAGCGAAAGGGA
AACCAGAGGAGCTCTCTCGACGCAGGACTCGGCTTGCTGAAGCGCGCACGGCAAGAGGCGAGGGGCGGCG
ACTGGTGAGTACGCCAAAAATTTTGACTAGCGGAGGCTAGAAGGAGAGAGATGGGTGCGAGAGCGTCAGT
ATTAAGCGGGGGAGAATTAGATCGCGATGGGAAAAAATTCGGTTAAGGCCAGGGGGAAAGAAAAAATATA
AATTAAAACATATAGTATGGGCAAGCAGGGAGCTAGAACGATTCGCAGTTAATCCTGGCCTGTTAGAAAC
ATCAGAAGGCTGTAGACAAATACTGGGACAGCTACAACCATCCCTTCAGACAGGATCAGAAGAACTTAGA
TCATTATATAATACAGTAGCAACCCTCTATTGTGTGCATCAAAGGATAGAGATAAAAGACACCAAGGAAG
CTTTAGACAAGATAGAGGAAGAGCAAAACAAAAGTAAGACCACCGCACAGCAAGCGGCCGCTGATCTTCA
GACCTGGAGGAGGAGATATGAGGGACAATTGGAGAAGTGAATTATATAAATATAAAGTAGTAAAAATTGA
ACCATTAGGAGTAGCACCCACCAAGGCAAAGAGAAGAGTGGTGCAGAGAGAAAAAAGAGCAGTGGGAATA
GGAGCTTTGTTCCTTGGGTTCTTGGGAGCAGCAGGAAGCACTATGGGCGCAGCGTCAATGACGCTGACGG
TACAGGCCAGACAATTATTGTCTGGTATAGTGCAGCAGCAGAACAATTTGCTGAGGGCTATTGAGGCGCA
ACAGCATCTGTTGCAACTCACAGTCTGGGGCATCAAGCAGCTCCAGGCAAGAATCCTGGCTGTGGAAAGA
TACCTAAAGGATCAACAGCTCCTGGGGATTTGGGGTTGCTCTGGAAAACTCATTTGCACCACTGCTGTGC
CTTGGAATGCTAGTTGGAGTAATAAATCTCTGGAACAGATTTGGAATCACACGACCTGGATGGAGTGGGA
CAGAGAAATTAACAATTACACAAGCTTAATACACTCCTTAATTGAAGAATCGCAAAACCAGCAAGAAAAG
AATGAACAAGAATTATTGGAATTAGATAAATGGGCAAGTTTGTGGAATTGGTTTAACATAACAAATTGGC
TGTGGTATATAAAATTATTCATAATGATAGTAGGAGGCTTGGTAGGTTTAAGAATAGTTTTTGCTGTACT
TTCTATAGTGAATAGAGTTAGGCAGGGATATTCACCATTATCGTTTCAGACCCACCTCCCAACCCCGAGG
GGACCCGACAGGCCCGAAGGAATAGAAGAAGAAGGTGGAGAGAGAGACAGAGACAGATCCATTCGATTAG
TGAACGGATCGGCACTGCGTGCGCCAATTCTGCAGACAAATGGCAGTATTCATCCACAATTTTAAAAGAA
AAGGGGGGATTGGGGGGTACAGTGCAGGGGAAAGAATAGTAGACATAATAGCAACAGACATACAAACTAA
AGAATTACAAAAACAAATTACAAAAATTCAAAATTTTCGGGTTTATTACAGGGACAGCAGAGATCCAGTT
TGGTTAATTAGCTAGCTGCAAAGATGGATAAAGTTTTAAACAGAGAGGAATCTTTGCAGCTAATGGACCT
TCTAGGTCTTGAAAGGAGTGGGAATTGGCTCCGGTGCCCGTCAGTGGGCAGAGCGCACATCGCCCACAGT
CCCCGAGAAGTTGGGGGGAGGGGTCGGCAATTGAACCGGTGCCTAGAGAAGGTGGCGCGGGGTAAACTGG
GAAAGTGATGTCGTGTACTGGCTCCGCCTTTTTCCCGAGGGTGGGGGAGAACCGTATATAAGTGCAGTAG
TCGCCGTGAACGTTCTTTTTCGCAACGGGTTTGCCGCCAGAACACAGGTAAGTGCCGTGTGTGGTTCCCG
CGGGCCTGGCCTCTTTACGGGTTATGGCCCTTGCGTGCCTTGAATTACTTCCACCTGGCTGCAGTACGTG
ATTCTTGATCCCGAGCTTCGGGTTGGAAGTGGGTGGGAGAGTTCGAGGCCTTGCGCTTAAGGAGCCCCTT
CGCCTCGTGCTTGAGTTGAGGCCTGGCCTGGGCGCTGGGGCCGCCGCGTGCGAATCTGGTGGCACCTTCG
CGCCTGTCTCGCTGCTTTCGATAAGTCTCTAGCCATTTAAAATTTTTGATGACCTGCTGCGACGCTTTTT
TTCTGGCAAGATAGTCTTGTAAATGCGGGCCAAGATCTGCACACTGGTATTTCGGTTTTTGGGGCCGCGG
GCGGCGACGGGGCCCGTGCGTCCCAGCGCACATGTTCGGCGAGGCGGGGCCTGCGAGCGCGGCCACCGAG
AATCGGACGGGGGTAGTCTCAAGCTGGCCGGCCTGCTCTGGTGCCTGGCCTCGCGCCGCCGTGTATCGCC
CCGCCCTGGGCGGCAAGGCTGGCCCGGTCGGCACCAGTTGCGTGAGCGGAAAGATGGCCGCTTCCCGGCC
CTGCTGCAGGGAGCTCAAAATGAAGGACGCGGCGCTCGGGAGAGCGGGCGGGTGAGTCACCCACACAAAG
GAAAAGGGCCTTTCCGTCCTCAGCCGTCGCTTCATGTGACTCCACGGAGTACCGGGCGCCGTCCAGGCAC
CTCGATTAGTTCTCGAGCTTTTGGAGTACGTCGTCTTTAGGTTGGGGGGAGGGGTTTTATGCGATGGAGT
TTCCCCACACTGAGTGGGTGGAGACTGAAGTTAGGCCAGCTTGGCACTTGATGTAATTCTCCTTGGAATT
TGCCCTTTTTGAGTTTGGATCTTGGTTCATTCTCAAGCCTCAGACAGTGGTTCAAAGTTTTTTTCTTCCA
TTTCAGGTGTCGTGACGTACGGCCACCATGGCTTCAAACTTTACTCAGTTCGTGCTCGTGGACAATGGTG
GGACAGGGGATGTGACAGTGGCTCCTTCTAATTTCGCTAATGGGGTGGCAGAGTGGATCAGCTCCAACTC
ACGGAGCCAGGCCTACAAGGTGACATGCAGCGTCAGGCAGTCTAGTGCCCAGAAGAGAAAGTATACCATC
AAGGTGGAGGTCCCCAAAGTGGCTACCCAGACAGTGGGCGGAGTCGAACTGCCTGTCGCCGCTTGGAGGT
CCTACCTGAACATGGAGCTCACTATCCCAATTTTCGCTACCAATTCTGACTGTGAACTCATCGTGAAGGC
AATGCAGGGGCTCCTCAAAGACGGTAATCCTATCCCTTCCGCCATCGCCGCTAACTCAGGTATCTACAGC
GCTGGAGGAGGTGGAAGCGGAGGAGGAGGAAGCGGAGGAGGAGGTAGCGGACCTAAGAAAAAGAGGAAGG
TGGCGGCCGCTGGATCCATGGACAGCCTCTTGATGAACCGGAGGAAGTTTCTTTACCAATTCAAAAATGT
CCGCTGGGCTAAGGGTCGGCGTGAGACCTACCTGTGCTACGTAGTGAAGAGGCGTGACAGTGCTACATCC
TTTTCACTGGACTTTGGTTATCTTCGCAATAAGAACGGCTGCCGCGTGCAATTGCTCTTCCTCCGCTACA
TCTCGGACTGGGACCTAGACCCTGGCCGCTGCTACCGCGTCACCTGGTTCACCTCCTGGAGCCCCTGCTA
CGACTGTGCCCGACATGTGGCCGACTTTCTGCGAGGGAACCCCAACCTCAGTCTGAGGATCTTCACCGCG
CGCCTCTACTTCTGTGAGGACCGCAAGGCTGAGCCCGAGGGGCTGCGGCGGCTGCACCGCGCCGGGGTGC
AAATAGCCATCATGACCTTCAAAGATTATTTTTACTGCTGGAATACTTTTGTAGAAAACCACGAAAGAAC
TTTCAAAGCCTGGGAAGGGCTGCATGAAAATTCAGTTCGTCTCTCCAGACAGCTTCGGCGCATCCTTTTG
CCCCTGTATGAGGTTGATGACTTACGAGACGCATTTCGTACTTGTACAGGCAGTGGAGAGGGCAGAGGAA
GTCTGCTAACATGCGGTGACGTCGAGGAGAATCCTGGCCCACCGGTCGCCACCATGGTGAGCAAGGGCGA
GGAGCTGTTCACCGGGGTGGTGCCCATCCTGGTCGAGCTGGACGGCGACGTAAACGGCCACAAGTTCAGC
GTGTCTGGCGAGGGCGAGGGCGATGCCACCTACGGCAAGCTGACCCTGAAGTTCATCTGCACCACCGGCA
AGCTGCCCGTGCCCTGGCCCACCCTCGTGACCACCCTGACCTACGGCGTGCAGTGCTTCAGCCGCTACCC
CGACCACATGAAGCAGCACGACTTCTTCAAGTCCGCCATGCCCGAAGGCTACGTCCAGGAGCGCACCATC
TTCTTCAAGGACGACGGCAACTACAAGACCCGCGCCGAGGTGAAGTTCGAGGGCGACACCCTGGTGAACC
GCATCGAGCTGAAGGGCATCGACTTCAAGGAGGACGGCAACATCCTGGGGCACAAGCTGGAGTACAACTA
CAACAGCCACAACGTCTATATCATGGCCGACAAGCAGAAGAACGGCATCAAGGCGAACTTCAAGATCCGC
CACAACATCGAGGACGGCAGCGTGCAGCTCGCCGACCACTACCAGCAGAACACCCCCATCGGCGACGGCC
CCGTGCTGCTGCCCGACAACCACTACCTGAGCACCCAGTCCGCCCTGAGCAAAGACCCCAACGAGAAGCG
CGATCACATGGTCCTGCTGGAGTTCGTGACCGCCGCCGGGATCACTCTCGGCATGGACGAGCTCTACAAG
TAAGAGAATTCGATATCAAGCTTATCGGTAATCAACCTCTGGATTACAAAATTTGTGAAAGATTGACTGG
TATTCTTAACTATGTTGCTCCTTTTACGCTATGTGGATACGCTGCTTTAATGCCTTTGTATCATGCTATT
GCTTCCCGTATGGCTTTCATTTTCTCCTCCTTGTATAAATCCTGGTTGCTGTCTCTTTATGAGGAGTTGT
GGCCCGTTGTCAGGCAACGTGGCGTGGTGTGCACTGTGTTTGCTGACGCAACCCCCACTGGTTGGGGCAT
TGCCACCACCTGTCAGCTCCTTTCCGGGACTTTCGCTTTCCCCCTCCCTATTGCCACGGCGGAACTCATC
GCCGCCTGCCTTGCCCGCTGCTGGACAGGGGCTCGGCTGTTGGGCACTGACAATTCCGTGGTGTTGTCGG
GGAAATCATCGTCCTTTCCTTGGCTGCTCGCCTGTGTTGCCACCTGGATTCTGCGCGGGACGTCCTTCTG
CTACGTCCCTTCGGCCCTCAATCCAGCGGACCTTCCTTCCCGCGGCCTGCTGCCGGCTCTGCGGCCTCTT
CCGCGTCTTCGCCTTCGCCCTCAGACGAGTCGGATCTCCCTTTGGGCCGCCTCCCCGCATCGATACCGTC
GACCTCGAGACCTAGAAAAACATGGAGCAATCACAAGTAGCAATACAGCAGCTACCAATGCTGATTGTGC
CTGGCTAGAAGCACAAGAGGAGGAGGAGGTGGGTTTTCCAGTCACACCTCAGGTACCTTTAAGACCAATG
ACTTACAAGGCAGCTGTAGATCTTAGCCACTTTTTAAAAGAAAAGGGGGGACTGGAAGGGCTAATTCACT
CCCAACGAAGACAAGATATCCTTGATCTGTGGATCTACCACACACAAGGCTACTTCCCTGATTGGCAGAA
CTACACACCAGGGCCAGGGATCAGATATCCACTGACCTTTGGATGGTGCTACAAGCTAGTACCAGTTGAG
CAAGAGAAGGTAGAAGAAGCCAATGAAGGAGAGAACACCCGCTTGTTACACCCTGTGAGCCTGCATGGGA
TGGATGACCCGGAGAGAGAAGTATTAGAGTGGAGGTTTGACAGCCGCCTAGCATTTCATCACATGGCCCG
AGAGCTGCATCCGGACTGTACTGGGTCTCTCTGGTTAGACCAGATCTGAGCCTGGGAGCTCTCTGGCTAA
CTAGGGAACCCACTGCTTAAGCCTCAATAAAGCTTGCCTTGAGTGCTTCAAGTAGTGTGTGCCCGTCTGT
TGTGTGACTCTGGTAACTAGAGATCCCTCAGACCCTTTTAGTCAGTGTGGAAAATCTCTAGCAGGGCCCG
TTTAAACCCGCTGATCAGCCTCGACTGTGCCTTCTAGTTGCCAGCCATCTGTTGTTTGCCCCTCCCCCGT
GCCTTCCTTGACCCTGGAAGGTGCCACTCCCACTGTCCTTTCCTAATAAAATGAGGAAATTGCATCGCAT
TGTCTGAGTAGGTGTCATTCTATTCTGGGGGGTGGGGTGGGGCAGGACAGCAAGGGGGAGGATTGGGAAG
ACAATAGCAGGCATGCTGGGGATGCGGTGGGCTCTATGGCTTCTGAGGCGGAAAGAACCAGCTGGGGCTC
TAGGGGGTATCCCC
[124 nt withheld, positions 7365-7488]
C
[91 nt withheld, positions 7490-7580]
A
[49 nt withheld, positions 7582-7630]
CCTTTGACGTTGGAGTCCACGTTCTTT
[37 nt withheld, positions 7658-7694]
ACCCTATCTCGGTCTATTCTTTTGATTTATAAGGGATTTTGCCGATTTCGGCCTATTGGTTAAAAAATGA
GCTGATTTAACAAAAATTTAACGCGAATTAATTCTGTGGAATGTGTGTCAGTTAGGGTGTGGAAAGTCCC
CAGGCTCCCCAGCAGGCAGAAGTATGCAAAGCATGCATCTCAATTAGTCAGCAACCAGGTGTGGAAAGTC
CCCAGGCTCCCCAGCAGGCAGAAGTATGCAAAGCATGCATCTCAATTAGTCAGCAACCATAGTCCCGCCC
CTAACTCCGCCCATCCCGCCCCTAACTCCGCCCAGTTCCGCCCATTCTCCGCCCCATGGCTGACTAATTT
TTTTTATTTATGCAGAGGCCGAGGCCGCCTCTGCCTCTGAGCTATTCCAGAAGTAGTGAGGAGGCTTTTT
TGGAGGCCTAGGCTTTTGCAAAAAGCTCCCGGGAGCTTGTATATCCATTTTCGGATCTGATCAGCACGTG
TTGACAATTAATCATCGGCATAGTATATCGGCATAGTATAATACGACAAGGTGAGGAACTAAACCATGGC
CAAGTTGACCAGTGCCGTTCCGGTGCTCACCGCGCGCGACGTCGCCGGAGCGGTCGAGTTCTGGACCGAC
CGGCTCGGGTTCTCCCGGGACTTCGTGGAGGACGACTTCGCCGGTGTGGTCCGGGACGACGTGACCCTGT
TCATCAGCGCGGTCCAGGACCAGGTGGTGCCGGACAACACCCTGGCCTGGGTGTGGGTGCGCGGCCTGGA
CGAGCTGTACGCCGAGTGGTCGGAGGTCGTGTCCACGAACTTCCGGGACGCCTCCGGGCCGGCCATGACC
GAGATCGGCGAGCAGCCGTGGGGGCGGGAGTTCGCCCTGCGCGACCCGGCCGGCAACTGCGTGCACTTCG
TGGCCGAGGAGCAGGACTGACACGTGCTACGAGATTTCGATTCCACCGCCGCCTTCTATGAAAGGTTGGG
CTTCGGAATCGTTTTCCGGGACGCCGGCTGGATGATCCTCCAGCGCGGGGATCTCATGCTGGAGTTCTTC
GCCCACCCCAACTTGTTTATTGCAGCTTATAATGGTTACAAATAAAGCAATAGCATCACAAATTTCACAA
ATAAAGCATTTTTTTCACTGCATTCTAGTTGTGGTTTGTCCAAACTCATCAATGTATCTTATCATGTCTG
TATACCGTCGACCTCTAGCTAGAGCTTGGCGTAATCATGGTCATAGCTGTTTCCTGTGTGAAATTGTTAT
CCGCTCACAATTCCACACAACATACGAGCCGGAAGCATAAAGTGTAAAGCCTGGGGTGCCTAATGAGTGA
GCTAACTCACATTAATTGCGTTGCGCTCACTGCCCGCTTTCCAGTCGGGAAACCTGTCGTGCCAGCTGCA
TTAATGAATCGGCCAACGCGCGGGGAGAGGCGGTTTGCGTATTGGGCGCTCTTCCGCTTCCTCGCTCACT
GACTCGCTGCGCTCGGTCGTTCGGCTGCGGCGAGCGGTATCAGCTCACTCAAAGGCGGTAATACGGTTAT
CCACAGAATCAGGGGATAACGCAGGAAAGAACATGTGAGCAAAAGGCCAGCAAAAGGCCAGGAACCGTAA
AAAGGCCGCGTTGCTGGCGTTTTTCCATAGGCTCCGCCCCCCTGACGAGCATCACAAAAATCGACGCTCA
AGTCAGAGGTGGCGAAACCCGACAGGACTATAAAGATACCAGGCGTTTCCCCCTGGAAGCTCCCTCGTGC
GCTCTCCTGTTCCGACCCTGCCGCTTACCGGATACCTGTCCGCCTTTCTCCCTTCGGGAAGCGTGGCGCT
TTCTCATAGCTCACGCTGTAGGTATCTCAGTTCGGTGTAGGTCGTTCGCTCCAAGCTGGGCTGTGTGCAC
GAACCCCCCGTTCAGCCCGACCGCTGCGCCTTATCCGGTAACTATCGTCTTGAGTCCAACCCGGTAAGAC
ACGACTTATCGCCACTGGCAGCAGCCACTGGTAACAGGATTAGCAGAGCGAGGTATGTAGGCGGTGCTAC
AGAGTTCTTGAAGTGGTGGCCTAACTACGGCTACACTAGAAGAACAGTATTTGGTATCTGCGCTCTGCTG
AAGCCAGTTACCTTCGGAAAAAGAGTTGGTAGCTCTTGATCCGGCAAACAAACCACCGCTGGTAGCGGTG
GTTTTTTTGTTTGCAAGCAGCAGATTACGCGCAGAAAAAAAGGATCTCAAGAAGATCCTTTGATCTTTTC
TACGGGGTCTGACGCTCAGTGGAACGAAAACTCACGTTAAGGGATTTTGGTCATGAGATTATCAAAAAGG
ATCTTCACCTAGATCCTTTTAAATTAAAAATGAAGTTTTAAATCAATCTAAAGTATATATGAGTAAACTT
GGTCTGACAGTTACCAATGCTTAATCAGTGAGGCACCTATCTCAGCGATCTGTCTATTTCGTTCATCCAT
AGTTGCCTGACTCCCCGTCGTGTAGATAACTACGATACGGGAGGGCTTACCATCTGGCCCCAGTGCTGCA
ATGATACCGCGAGACCCACGCTCACCGGCTCCAGATTTATCAGCAATAAACCAGCCAGCCGGAAGGGCCG
AGCGCAGAAGTGGTCCTGCAACTTTATCCGCCTCCATCCAGTCTATTAATTGTTGCCGGGAAGCTAGAGT
AAGTAGTTCGCCAGTTAATAGTTTGCGCAACGTTGTTGCCATTGCTACAGGCATCGTGGTGTCACGCTCG
TCGTTTGGTATGGCTTCATTCAGCTCCGGTTCCCAACGATCAAGGCGAGTTACATGATCCCCCATGTTGT
GCAAAAAAGCGGTTAGCTCCTTCGGTCCTCCGATCGTTGTCAGAAGTAAGTTGGCCGCAGTGTTATCACT
CATGGTTATGGCAGCACTGCATAATTCTCTTACTGTCATGCCATCCGTAAGATGCTTTTCTGTGACTGGT
GAGTACTCAACCAAGTCATTCTGAGAATAGTGTATGCGGCGACCGAGTTGCTCTTGCCCGGCGTCAATAC
GGGATAATACCGCGCCACATAGCAGAACTTTAAAAGTGCTCATCATTGGAAAACGTTCTTCGGGGCGAAA
ACTCTCAAGGATCTTACCGCTGTTGAGATCCAGTTCGATGTAACCCACTCGTGCACCCAACTGATCTTCA
GCATCTTTTACTTTCACCAGCGTTTCTGGGTGAGCAAAAACAGGAAGGCAAAATGCCGCAAAAAAGGGAA
TAAGGGCGACACGGAAATGTTGAATACTCATACTCTTCCTTTTTCAATATTATTGAAGCATTTATCAGGG
TTATTGTCTCATGAGCGGATACATATTTGAATGTATTTAGAAAAATAAACAAATAGGGGTTCCGCGCACA
TTTCCCCGAAAAGTGCCACCTGAC
Features (pLannotate 1.2.2; 35 found; start..end, strand, type, name):
     31..83      -  misc_feature   bom (fragment): basis of mobility region from pBR322
    238..617     +  enhancer       CMV enhancer: human cytomegalovirus immediate early enhancer
    618..817     +  promoter       CMV promoter: human cytomegalovirus (CMV) immediate early promoter
    835..1015    +  LTR            5' LTR (truncated): truncated 5' long terminal repeat (LTR) from HIV-1
   1062..1187    +  misc_feature   HIV-1 Ψ: packaging signal of human immunodeficiency virus type 1
   1171..1534    +  CDS            HIV-1 gag (fragment): gag protein from human immunodeficiency virus 1; gag
   1680..1913    +  misc_feature   RRE: The Rev response element (RRE) of HIV-1 allows for Rev-dependent mRNA export from the nucleus to the cytoplasm.
   2290..2390    +  CDS            Rev (fragment): human immunodeficiency virus 1 (HIV-1) Rev protein; rev; enhances nuclear export of unspliced and incompletely spliced viral mRNAs
   2440..2557    +  misc_feature   cPPT/CTS: central polypurine tract and central termination sequence of HIV-1
   2614..2680    +  CDS            small t antigen (fragment): SV40 (simian virus 40) small t antigen
   2706..2917    +  promoter       EF-1α core promoter: core promoter for human elongation factor EF-1α
   2918..3027    +  intron         EF-1α intron A (fragment): intron upstream of the start codon of human EF-1α
   3653..3856    +  intron         EF-1α intron A: truncated intron upstream of the start codon of human EF-1α
   3878..4267    +  CDS            CAPSD_BPMS2: Experimental evidence at protein level: Swiss-Prot protein existence level 1. Acts as a translational repressor of viral replicase synthesis late in infection. This latter function is the result of capsid protein interaction with an RNA hairpin which contains the replicase ribosome-binding site. From Escherichia phage MS2 (Bacteriophage MS2).
   4358..4943    +  CDS            AID (fragment): human activation-induced cytidine deaminase (Dickerson et al., 2003); AICDA
   5024..5743    +  CDS            EGFP: the original enhanced GFP (Yang et al., 1996) mammalian codon-optimized
   5746..5767    +  misc_feature   MCS (fragment): pBluescript multiple cloning site
   5770..6358    +  misc_feature   WPRE: woodchuck hepatitis virus posttranscriptional regulatory element
   6295..6876    +  CDS            nef (fragment): NEF_HV1H2 - Experimental evidence at protein level: Swiss-Prot protein existence level 1. Extracellular Nef protein targets CD4(+) T-lymphocytes for apoptosis by interacting with CXCR4 surface receptors. From Human immunodeficiency virus type 1 group M subtype B (isolate HXB2) (HIV-1).
   6883..7063    +  LTR            5' LTR (truncated): truncated 5' long terminal repeat (LTR) from HIV-1
   7095..7319    +  polyA_signal   bGH poly(A) signal: bovine growth hormone polyadenylation signal
   7323..7344    +  promoter       SV40 promoter (fragment): SV40 enhancer and early promoter
   7365..7793    +  rep_origin     f1 ori (sequence partly withheld): f1 bacteriophage origin of replication; arrow indicates direction of (+) strand synthesis
   7807..8136    +  promoter       SV40 promoter: SV40 enhancer and early promoter
   8184..8231    +  promoter       EM7 promoter: synthetic bacterial promoter&nbsp
   8250..8624    +  CDS            BleoR: antibiotic-binding protein; Sh ble from Streptoalloteichus hindustanus; confers resistance to bleomycin, phleomycin, and Zeocin™
   8634..8759    +  CDS            ble (fragment): BLE_KLEPN - Experimental evidence at protein level: Swiss-Prot protein existence level 1. Binding protein with a strong affinity to the bleomycin family of antibiotics. Binds to CL990; an antimitotic-antibiotic compound. From Klebsiella pneumoniae.
   8754..8875    +  polyA_signal   SV40 poly(A) signal: SV40 polyadenylation signal
   8946..8968    -  protein_bind   lac operator (fragment): The lac repressor binds to the lac operator to inhibit transcription in E. coli. This inhibition can be relieved by adding lactose or isopropyl-β-D-thiogalactopyranoside (IPTG). lac repressor encoded by lacI
   8972..9002    -  promoter       lac promoter: promoter for the E. coli lac operon
   9017..9038    -  protein_bind   CAP binding site: CAP binding activates transcription in the presence of cAMP. E. coli catabolite activator protein
   9051..9143    -  CDS            lacI (fragment): lac repressor; lacI; The lac repressor binds to the lac operator to inhibit transcription in E. coli. This inhibition can be relieved by adding lactose or isopropyl-β-D-thiogalactopyranoside (IPTG).
   9326..9914    -  rep_origin     ori: high-copy-number ColE1/pMB1/pBR322/pUC origin of replication
  10085..10945   -  CDS            AmpR: β-lactamase; bla; confers resistance to ampicillin, carbenicillin, and related antibiotics
  10946..11050   -  promoter       AmpR promoter: bla
