[The description below was written by a language model from this plasmid's Addgene catalogue record and pLannotate feature annotations shown in this document.]
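Description:
pGH907 is a third-generation-style HIV-1 lentiviral transfer plasmid for mammalian expression, built on the pGH183 backbone. It is propagated in E. coli through a high-copy ColE1/pUC origin with ampicillin resistance. The backbone also carries an f1 origin and an SV40/EM7-driven bleomycin/Zeocin resistance cassette that lies outside the LTR-flanked region. Viral genomic RNA is transcribed from a CMV enhancer/promoter fused to a truncated 5' LTR. The packaged region contains the Ψ packaging signal with a gag fragment, the Rev response element for Rev-dependent nuclear export, the cPPT/CTS, a WPRE to enhance transcript stability and expression, and a truncated 3' LTR followed by a bGH polyadenylation signal.

The payload is a single EF-1α promoter-driven open reading frame, with EF-1α intron A sequence upstream of the coding region. It encodes the bacteriophage MS2 coat protein fused to a human activation-induced cytidine deaminase (AID) sequence that the record labels "AIDDead", which implies a catalytically inactive variant, although the inactivating changes are not specified. According to the stated purpose, this fusion is followed by a T2A self-cleaving peptide and EGFP, so transduced cells can be identified or sorted by green fluorescence, the listed selectable marker. The T2A itself is not annotated in the feature table.

MS2 coat protein binds MS2 RNA hairpins, so fusions of this type are usually recruited to target loci through hairpin-bearing guide RNAs. In the associated work on diversifying base editors for mutational scanning, a dead deaminase would plausibly serve as a negative control, but the record does not say so explicitly. The backbone modification field mentions inserting PmCDA1 in place of dCas9, which does not match the AID annotation or the insert name and may be a carry-over from a related construct.
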