Addgene plasmid #230837: pGH907
Purpose: Ef1a-MS2-AIDDead-T2A-GFP-wPRE
Depositing lab: Gaelen Hess. Depositing organization: University of Wisconsin, Madison. Publication: Toward optimizing diversifying base editors for high-throughput mutational scanning studies. Schwartz CI, Abell NS, Li A, Aradhana, Tycko J, Truong A, Montgomery SB, Hess GT. Nucleic Acids Res. 2025 Jun 20;53(12):gkaf620. doi: 10.1093/nar/gkaf620. PubMed 40613705.
Backbone
  Vector backbone: pGH183
  Modifications to backbone: Inserted PmCDA1 instead of dCas9
  Vector type: Mammalian Expression, Lentiviral
  Selectable markers: EGFP
Growth in bacteria
  Bacterial resistance: Ampicillin, 100 μg/mL
  Growth temperature: 37°C
  Growth strain: NEB Stable
  Copy number: High Copy
Gene/Insert
  Gene/Insert name: MS2-AIDDead
Terms and licenses: Academic/Nonprofit Terms; Industry Terms: Not Available to Industry
Depositor comments: Please visit https://doi.org/10.1101/2024.11.18.621003 for the bioRxiv preprint.
How to cite: pGH907 was a gift from Gaelen Hess (Addgene plasmid # 230837 ; http://n2t.net/addgene:230837 ; RRID:Addgene_230837)
